Addgene plasmid #215989: AA371
Purpose: Fragmid fragment: (N' terminus) attenuate expression
Depositing lab: John Doench. Depositing organization: Broad Institute. Publication: Modular vector assembly enables rapid assessment of emerging CRISPR technologies. McGee AV, Liu YV, Griffith AL, Szegletes ZM, Wen B, Kraus C, Miller NW, Steger RJ, Escude Velasco B, Bosch JA, Zirin JD, Viswanatha R, Sontheimer EJ, Goodale A, Greene MA, Green TM, Doench JG. Cell Genom. 2024 Mar 13;4(3):100519. doi: 10.1016/j.xgen.2024.100519. PubMed 38484704.
Backbone
  Vector backbone: pUC57-Kan
  Vector type: Fragment
Growth in bacteria
  Bacterial resistance: Kanamycin, 50 μg/mL
  Growth temperature: 37°C
  Growth strain: DH5alpha
  Copy number: Unknown
Gene/Insert
  Gene/Insert name: Start; u(S)ORF_v1.1; Stop; Start; HIV-NES_v1.2; HIV-NES_v1.1
  Species: Other
  Cloning method: Unknown
Resource information
  A portion of this plasmid was derived from a plasmid made by: Genscript ID: U135JHJ190-27
Terms and licenses: Academic/Nonprofit Terms; Industry Terms: Not Available to Industry
Depositor comments: Please visit https://www.biorxiv.org/content/10.1101/2023.10.25.564061v1 for bioRxiv preprint.
How to cite: AA371 was a gift from John Doench (Addgene plasmid # 215989 ; http://n2t.net/addgene:215989 ; RRID:Addgene_215989)
