[The description below was written by a language model from this plasmid's Addgene catalogue record and pLannotate feature annotations shown in this document.]
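Description:
AA371 is a small (about 2.8 kb) fragment-donor plasmid from the Fragmid modular vector assembly toolkit, built on the pUC57-Kan cloning backbone. It is not an expression vector in its own right: it stores a single synthesized module that is meant to be combined with other Fragmid fragments to build complete CRISPR-technology vectors. It is propagated in E. coli through a high-copy ColE1/pUC-type origin and selected with kanamycin via the aph(3')-Ia resistance gene. The remaining annotated backbone elements (lac promoter, lac operator, CAP binding site, and partial lacZα, lacI, bom and rop sequences) are remnants of the pUC cloning-site region and have no stated role in the module's function.

The insert is designated an N-terminal module intended to attenuate expression. According to the record it consists of a start codon, a short upstream open reading frame (u(S)ORF_v1.1) and a stop codon, followed by a second start codon and two copies of the HIV Rev nuclear export signal (HIV-NES_v1.2 and v1.1). Upstream ORFs generally capture scanning ribosomes and so reduce translation initiation at the downstream start codon, lowering the amount of protein made. The NES sequences, fused to the N terminus of whatever protein is assembled downstream, would direct export from the nucleus and thereby limit nuclear activity. The automated annotation detects only one of the NES copies, and it labels a short stretch upstream of it as an mVenus N-terminal fragment. That stretch probably corresponds to the uORF region rather than a functional fluorescent protein part, though the record does not say so. No promoter belongs to the module, and the assembly sites are not annotated.
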