Features (pLannotate 1.2.2; 11 found; start..end, strand, type, name):
    137..236     +  misc_feature   bom (fragment): basis of mobility region from pBR322
    242..399     -  CDS            lacZα (fragment): LacZα fragment of β-galactosidase; lacZ fragment
    454..516     +  CDS            VN155(I152L) (fragment): improved N-terminal fragment of mVenus for use in bimolecular fluorescence complementation (BiFC) (Kodama and Hu, 2010)
    569..595     +  CDS            NES: nuclear export signal from the HIV Rev protein (Fischer et al., 1995)
    690..706     -  protein_bind   lac operator: The lac repressor binds to the lac operator to inhibit transcription in E. coli. This inhibition can be relieved by adding lactose or isopropyl-β-D-thiogalactopyranoside (IPTG). lac repressor encoded by lacI
    714..744     -  promoter       lac promoter: promoter for the E. coli lac operon
    759..780     -  protein_bind   CAP binding site: CAP binding activates transcription in the presence of cAMP. E. coli catabolite activator protein
    793..885     -  CDS            lacI (fragment): lac repressor; lacI; The lac repressor binds to the lac operator to inhibit transcription in E. coli. This inhibition can be relieved by adding lactose or isopropyl-β-D-thiogalactopyranoside (IPTG).
   1068..1656    -  rep_origin     ori: high-copy-number ColE1/pMB1/pBR322/pUC origin of replication
   1834..2643    -  CDS            KanR: aminoglycoside phosphotransferase; aph(3')-Ia; confers resistance to kanamycin in bacteria or G418 (Geneticin®) in eukaryotes
   2750..35      +  CDS            rop (fragment) (across the origin): Rop protein, which maintains plasmids at low copy number; rop
>Addgene plasmid #215989 | AA371 | addgene full sequence | sequence record 431457 | Addgene NGS Result
TCGCGCGTTTCGGTGATGACGGTGAAAACCTCTGACACATGCAGCTCCCGGAGACGGTCACAGCTTGTCT
GTAAGCGGATGCCGGGAGCAGACAAGCCCGTCAGGGCGCGTCAGCGGGTGTTGGCGGGTGTCGGGGCTGG
CTTAACTATGCGGCATCAGAGCAGATTGTACTGAGAGTGCACCATATGCGGTGTGAAATACCGCACAGAT
GCGTAAGGAGAAAATACCGCATCAGGCGCCATTCGCCATTCAGGCTGCGCAACTGTTGGGAAGGGCGATC
GGTGCGGGCCTCTTCGCTATTACGCCAGCTGGCGAAAGGGGGATGTGCTGCAAGGCGATTAAGTTGGGTA
ACGCCAGGGTTTTCCCAGTCACGACGTTGTAAAACGACGGCCAGAGAATTCGAGCTCGGTACCTCGCGAA
TACATCTAGATGAAGACGTAGGAGAATTCCAACATGGTGAGCAAGGGCGAGGAGCTGTTCACCGGGGTGG
TGCCCATCCTGGTCGAGCTGGACGGCTCTAGATAATAACATGGCCCTGCCTCCACTGGAACGGCTGACCC
TGGGGTCGCTGCCACCCCTGGAGCGCCTGACCCTGGGCAGCAGTCTTCATCGGATCCCGGGCCCGTCGAC
TGCAGAGGCCTGCATGCAAGCTTGGTGTAATCATGGTCATAGCTGTTTCCTGTGTGAAATTGTTATCCGC
TCACAATTCCACACAACATACGAGCCGGAAGCATAAAGTGTAAAGCCTGGGGTGCCTAATGAGTGAGCTA
ACTCACATTAATTGCGTTGCGCTCACTGCCCGCTTTCCAGTCGGGAAACCTGTCGTGCCAGCTGCATTAA
TGAATCGGCCAACGCGCGGGGAGAGGCGGTTTGCGTATTGGGCGCTCTTCCGCTTCCTCGCTCACTGACT
CGCTGCGCTCGGTCGTTCGGCTGCGGCGAGCGGTATCAGCTCACTCAAAGGCGGTAATACGGTTATCCAC
AGAATCAGGGGATAACGCAGGAAAGAACATGTGAGCAAAAGGCCAGCAAAAGGCCAGGAACCGTAAAAAG
GCCGCGTTGCTGGCGTTTTTCCATAGGCTCCGCCCCCCTGACGAGCATCACAAAAATCGACGCTCAAGTC
AGAGGTGGCGAAACCCGACAGGACTATAAAGATACCAGGCGTTTCCCCCTGGAAGCTCCCTCGTGCGCTC
TCCTGTTCCGACCCTGCCGCTTACCGGATACCTGTCCGCCTTTCTCCCTTCGGGAAGCGTGGCGCTTTCT
CATAGCTCACGCTGTAGGTATCTCAGTTCGGTGTAGGTCGTTCGCTCCAAGCTGGGCTGTGTGCACGAAC
CCCCCGTTCAGCCCGACCGCTGCGCCTTATCCGGTAACTATCGTCTTGAGTCCAACCCGGTAAGACACGA
CTTATCGCCACTGGCAGCAGCCACTGGTAACAGGATTAGCAGAGCGAGGTATGTAGGCGGTGCTACAGAG
TTCTTGAAGTGGTGGCCTAACTACGGCTACACTAGAAGAACAGTATTTGGTATCTGCGCTCTGCTGAAGC
CAGTTACCTTCGGAAAAAGAGTTGGTAGCTCTTGATCCGGCAAACAAACCACCGCTGGTAGCGGTGGTTT
TTTTGTTTGCAAGCAGCAGATTACGCGCAGAAAAAAAGGATCTCAAGAAGATCCTTTGATCTTTTCTACG
GGGTCTGACGCTCAGTGGAACGAAAACTCACGTTAAGGGATTTTGGTCATGAGATTATCAAAAAGGATCT
TCACCTAGATCCTTTTAAATTAAAAATGAAGTTTTAAATCAAGCCCAATCTGAATAATGTTACAACCAAT
TAACCAATTCTGATTAGAAAAACTCATCGAGCATCAAATGAAACTGCAATTTATTCATATCAGGATTATC
AATACCATATTTTTGAAAAAGCCGTTTCTGTAATGAAGGAGAAAACTCACCGAGGCAGTTCCATAGGATG
GCAAGATCCTGGTATCGGTCTGCGATTCCGACTCGTCCAACATCAATACAACCTATTAATTTCCCCTCGT
CAAAAATAAGGTTATCAAGTGAGAAATCACCATGAGTGACGACTGAATCCGGTGAGAATGGCAAAAGTTT
ATGCATTTCTTTCCAGACTTGTTCAACAGGCCAGCCATTACGCTCGTCATCAAAATCACTCGCATCAACC
AAACCGTTATTCATTCGTGATTGCGCCTGAGCGAGACGAAATACGCGATCGCTGTTAAAAGGACAATTAC
AAACAGGAATCGAATGCAACCGGCGCAGGAACACTGCCAGCGCATCAACAATATTTTCACCTGAATCAGG
ATATTCTTCTAATACCTGGAATGCTGTTTTTCCGGGGATCGCAGTGGTGAGTAACCATGCATCATCAGGA
GTACGGATAAAATGCTTGATGGTCGGAAGAGGCATAAATTCCGTCAGCCAGTTTAGTCTGACCATCTCAT
CTGTAACATCATTGGCAACGCTACCTTTGCCATGTTTCAGAAACAACTCTGGCGCATCGGGCTTCCCATA
CAAGCGATAGATTGTCGCACCTGATTGCCCGACATTATCGCGAGCCCATTTATACCCATATAAATCAGCA
TCCATGTTGGAATTTAATCGCGGCCTCGACGTTTCCCGTTGAATATGGCTCATAACACCCCTTGTATTAC
TGTTTATGTAAGCAGACAGTTTTATTGTTCATGATGATATATTTTTATCTTGTGCAATGTAACATCAGAG
ATTTTGAGACACGGGCCAGAGCTGCA
